>Addgene plasmid #103785 | YFP-FKBPx5-His | depositor full sequence | sequence record 196627 | YFP-FKBPx5-His sequence 7831 bps
TGGCGAATGGG
[124 nt withheld, positions 12-135]
C
[91 nt withheld, positions 137-227]
A
[49 nt withheld, positions 229-277]
CCTTTGACGTTGGAGTCCACGTTCTTT
[37 nt withheld, positions 305-341]
ACCCTATCTCGGTCTATTCTTTTGATTTATAAGGGATTTTGCCGATTTCGGCCTATTGGTTAAAAAATGA
GCTGATTTAACAAAAATTTAACGCGAATTTTAACAAAATATTAACGTTTACAATTTCAGGTGGCACTTTT
CGGGGAAATGTGCGCGGAACCCCTATTTGTTTATTTTTCTAAATACATTCAAATATGTATCCGCTCATGA
ATTAATTCTTAGAAAAACTCATCGAGCATCAAATGAAACTGCAATTTATTCATATCAGGATTATCAATAC
CATATTTTTGAAAAAGCCGTTTCTGTAATGAAGGAGAAAACTCACCGAGGCAGTTCCATAGGATGGCAAG
ATCCTGGTATCGGTCTGCGATTCCGACTCGTCCAACATCAATACAACCTATTAATTTCCCCTCGTCAAAA
ATAAGGTTATCAAGTGAGAAATCACCATGAGTGACGACTGAATCCGGTGAGAATGGCAAAAGTTTATGCA
TTTCTTTCCAGACTTGTTCAACAGGCCAGCCATTACGCTCGTCATCAAAATCACTCGCATCAACCAAACC
GTTATTCATTCGTGATTGCGCCTGAGCGAGACGAAATACGCGATCGCTGTTAAAAGGACAATTACAAACA
GGAATCGAATGCAACCGGCGCAGGAACACTGCCAGCGCATCAACAATATTTTCACCTGAATCAGGATATT
CTTCTAATACCTGGAATGCTGTTTTCCCGGGGATCGCAGTGGTGAGTAACCATGCATCATCAGGAGTACG
GATAAAATGCTTGATGGTCGGAAGAGGCATAAATTCCGTCAGCCAGTTTAGTCTGACCATCTCATCTGTA
ACATCATTGGCAACGCTACCTTTGCCATGTTTCAGAAACAACTCTGGCGCATCGGGCTTCCCATACAATC
GATAGATTGTCGCACCTGATTGCCCGACATTATCGCGAGCCCATTTATACCCATATAAATCAGCATCCAT
GTTGGAATTTAATCGCGGCCTAGAGCAAGACGTTTCCCGTTGAATATGGCTCATAACACCCCTTGTATTA
CTGTTTATGTAAGCAGACAGTTTTATTGTTCATGACCAAAATCCCTTAACGTGAGTTTTCGTTCCACTGA
GCGTCAGACCCCGTAGAAAAGATCAAAGGATCTTCTTGAGATCCTTTTTTTCTGCGCGTAATCTGCTGCT
TGCAAACAAAAAAACCACCGCTACCAGCGGTGGTTTGTTTGCCGGATCAAGAGCTACCAACTCTTTTTCC
GAAGGTAACTGGCTTCAGCAGAGCGCAGATACCAAATACTGTCCTTCTAGTGTAGCCGTAGTTAGGCCAC
CACTTCAAGAACTCTGTAGCACCGCCTACATACCTCGCTCTGCTAATCCTGTTACCAGTGGCTGCTGCCA
GTGGCGATAAGTCGTGTCTTACCGGGTTGGACTCAAGACGATAGTTACCGGATAAGGCGCAGCGGTCGGG
CTGAACGGGGGGTTCGTGCACACAGCCCAGCTTGGAGCGAACGACCTACACCGAACTGAGATACCTACAG
CGTGAGCTATGAGAAAGCGCCACGCTTCCCGAAGGGAGAAAGGCGGACAGGTATCCGGTAAGCGGCAGGG
TCGGAACAGGAGAGCGCACGAGGGAGCTTCCAGGGGGAAACGCCTGGTATCTTTATAGTCCTGTCGGGTT
TCGCCACCTCTGACTTGAGCGTCGATTTTTGTGATGCTCGTCAGGGGGGCGGAGCCTATGGAAAAACGCC
AGCAACGCGGCCTTTTTACGGTTCCTGGCCTTTTGCTGGCCTTTTGCTCACATGTTCTTTCCTGCGTTAT
CCCCTGATTCTGTGGATAACCGTATTACCGCCTTTGAGTGAGCTGATACCGCTCGCCGCAGCCGAACGAC
CGAGCGCAGCGAGTCAGTGAGCGAGGAAGCGGAAGAGCGCCTGATGCGGTATTTTCTCCTTACGCATCTG
TGCGGTATTTCACACCGCATATATGGTGCACTCTCAGTACAATCTGCTCTGATGCCGCATAGTTAAGCCA
GTATACACTCCGCTATCGCTACGTGACTGGGTCATGGCTGCGCCCCGACACCCGCCAACACCCGCTGACG
CGCCCTGACGGGCTTGTCTGCTCCCGGCATCCGCTTACAGACAAGCTGTGACCGTCTCCGGGAGCTGCAT
GTGTCAGAGGTTTTCACCGTCATCACCGAAACGCGCGAGGCAGCTGCGGTAAAGCTCATCAGCGTGGTCG
TGAAGCGATTCACAGATGTCTGCCTGTTCATCCGCGTCCAGCTCGTTGAGTTTCTCCAGAAGCGTTAATG
TCTGGCTTCTGATAAAGCGGGCCATGTTAAGGGCGGTTTTTTCCTGTTTGGTCACTGATGCCTCCGTGTA
AGGGGGATTTCTGTTCATGGGGGTAATGATACCGATGAAACGAGAGAGGATGCTCACGATACGGGTTACT
GATGATGAACATGCCCGGTTACTGGAACGTTGTGAGGGTAAACAACTGGCGGTATGGATGCGGCGGGACC
AGAGAAAAATCACTCAGGGTCAATGCCAGCGCTTCGTTAATACAGATGTAGGTGTTCCACAGGGTAGCCA
GCAGCATCCTGCGATGCAGATCCGGAACATAATGGTGCAGGGCGCTGACTTCCGCGTTTCCAGACTTTAC
GAAACACGGAAACCGAAGACCATTCATGTTGTTGCTCAGGTCGCAGACGTTTTGCAGCAGCAGTCGCTTC
ACGTTCGCTCGCGTATCGGTGATTCATTCTGCTAACCAGTAAGGCAACCCCGCCAGCCTAGCCGGGTCCT
CAACGACAGGAGCACGATCATGCGCACCCGTGGGGCCGCCATGCCGGCGATAATGGCCTGCTTCTCGCCG
AAACGTTTGGTGGCGGGACCAGTGACGAAGGCTTGAGCGAGGGCGTGCAAGATTCCGAATACCGCAAGCG
ACAGGCCGATCATCGTCGCGCTCCAGCGAAAGCGGTCCTCGCCGAAAATGACCCAGAGCGCTGCCGGCAC
CTGTCCTACGAGTTGCATGATAAAGAAGACAGTCATAAGTGCGGCGACGATAGTCATGCCCCGCGCCCAC
CGGAAGGAGCTGACTGGGTTGAAGGCTCTCAAGGGCATCGGTCGAGATCCCGGTGCCTAATGAGTGAGCT
AACTTACATTAATTGCGTTGCGCTCACTGCCCGCTTTCCAGTCGGGAAACCTGTCGTGCCAGCTGCATTA
ATGAATCGGCCAACGCGCGGGGAGAGGCGGTTTGCGTATTGGGCGCCAGGGTGGTTTTTCTTTTCACCAG
TGAGACGGGCAACAGCTGATTGCCCTTCACCGCCTGGCCCTGAGAGAGTTGCAGCAAGCGGTCCACGCTG
GTTTGCCCCAGCAGGCGAAAATCCTGTTTGATGGTGGTTAACGGCGGGATATAACATGAGCTGTCTTCGG
TATCGTCGTATCCCACTACCGAGATATCCGCACCAACGCGCAGCCCGGACTCGGTAATGGCGCGCATTGC
GCCCAGCGCCATCTGATCGTTGGCAACCAGCATCGCAGTGGGAACGATGCCCTCATTCAGCATTTGCATG
GTTTGTTGAAAACCGGACATGGCACTCCAGTCGCCTTCCCGTTCCGCTATCGGCTGAATTTGATTGCGAG
TGAGATATTTATGCCAGCCAGCCAGACGCAGACGCGCCGAGACAGAACTTAATGGGCCCGCTAACAGCGC
GATTTGCTGGTGACCCAATGCGACCAGATGCTCCACGCCCAGTCGCGTACCGTCTTCATGGGAGAAAATA
ATACTGTTGATGGGTGTCTGGTCAGAGACATCAAGAAATAACGCCGGAACATTAGTGCAGGCAGCTTCCA
CAGCAATGGCATCCTGGTCATCCAGCGGATAGTTAATGATCAGCCCACTGACGCGTTGCGCGAGAAGATT
GTGCACCGCCGCTTTACAGGCTTCGACGCCGCTTCGTTCTACCATCGACACCACCACGCTGGCACCCAGT
TGATCGGCGCGAGATTTAATCGCCGCGACAATTTGCGACGGCGCGTGCAGGGCCAGACTGGAGGTGGCAA
CGCCAATCAGCAACGACTGTTTGCCCGCCAGTTGTTGTGCCACGCGGTTGGGAATGTAATTCAGCTCCGC
CATCGCCGCTTCCACTTTTTCCCGCGTTTTCGCAGAAACGTGGCTGGCCTGGTTCACCACGCGGGAAACG
GTCTGATAAGAGACACCGGCATACTCTGCGACATCGTATAACGTTACTGGTTTCACATTCACCACCCTGA
ATTGACTCTCTTCCGGGCGCTATCATGCCATACCGCGAAAGGTTTTGCGCCATTCGATGGTGTCCGGGAT
CTCGACGCTCTCCCTTATGCGACTCCTGCATTAGGAAGCAGCCCAGTAGTAGGTTGAGGCCGTTGAGCAC
CGCCGCCGCAAGGAATGGTGCATGCAAGGAGATGGCGCCCAACAGTCCCCCGGCCACGGGGCCTGCCACC
ATACCCACGCCGAAACAAGCGCTCATGAGCCCGAAGTGGCGAGCCCGATCTTCCCCATCGGTGATGTCGG
CGATATAGGCGCCAGCAACCGCACCTGTGGCGCCGGTGATGCCGGCCACGATGCGTCCGGCGTAGAGGAT
CGAGATCTCGATCCCGCGAAATTAATACGACTCACTATAGGGGAATTGTGAGCGGATAACAATTCCCCTC
TAGAAATAATTTTGTTTAACTTTAAGAAGGAGATATACCATGGCAGTGAGCAAGGGCGAGGAGCTGTTCA
CCGGGGTGGTGCCCATCCTGGTCGAGCTGGACGGCGACGTAAACGGCCACAAGTTCAGCGTGTCCGGCGA
GGGCGAGGGCGATGCCACCTACGGCAAGCTGACCCTGAAGTTCATCTGCACCACCGGCAAGCTGCCCGTG
CCCTGGCCCACCCTCGTGACCACCTTCGGCTACGGCCTGCAGTGCTTCGCCCGCTACCCCGACCACATGA
AGCAGCACGACTTCTTCAAGTCCGCCATGCCCGAAGGCTACGTCCAGGAGCGCACCATCTTCTTCAAGGA
CGACGGCAACTACAAGACCCGCGCCGAGGTGAAGTTCGAGGGCGACACCCTGGTGAACCGCATCGAGCTG
AAGGGCATCGACTTCAAGGAGGACGGCAACATCCTGGGGCACAAGCTGGAGTACAACTACAACAGCCACA
ACGTCTATATCATGGCCGACAAGCAGAAGAACGGCATCAAGGTGAACTTCAAGATCCGCCACAACATCGA
GGACGGCAGCGTGCAGCTCGCCGACCACTACCAGCAGAACACCCCCATCGGCGACGGCCCCGTGCTGCTG
CCCGACAACCACTACCTGAGCTACCAGTCCGCCCTGAGCAAAGACCCCAACGAGAAGCGCGATCACATGG
TCCTGCTGGAGTTCGTGACCGCCGCCGGGATCACTCTCGGCATGGACGAGCTGTACAAGAGTGCTGGTGG
TGGAGTGCAGGTGGAAACCATCTCCCCAGGAGACGGGCGCACCTTCCCCAAGCGCGGCCAGACCTGCGTG
GTGCACTACACCGGGATGCTTGAAGATGGAAAGAAATTTGATTCCTCCCGGGACAGAAACAAGCCCTTTA
AGTTTATGCTAGGCAAGCAGGAGGTGATCCGAGGCTGGGAAGAAGGGGTTGCCCAGATGAGTGTGGGTCA
GAGAGCCAAACTGACTATATCTCCAGATTATGCCTATGGTGCCACTGGGCACCCAGGCATCATCCCACCA
CATGCCACTCTCGTCTTCGATGTGGAGCTTCTAAAACTGGAAAGTGCTGGTGGTAGTGCTGGTGGTAGTG
CTGGTGGTAGTGCTGGTGGTAGTGCTGGTGGTCCTCGAGCTAGTGCTGGTGGTAGTGCTGGTGGTAGTGC
TGGTGGTGGAGTGCAGGTGGAAACCATCTCCCCAGGAGACGGGCGCACCTTCCCCAAGCGCGGCCAGACC
TGCGTGGTGCACTACACCGGGATGCTTGAAGATGGAAAGAAATTTGATTCCTCCCGGGACAGAAACAAGC
CCTTTAAGTTTATGCTAGGCAAGCAGGAGGTGATCCGAGGCTGGGAAGAAGGGGTTGCCCAGATGAGTGT
GGGTCAGAGAGCCAAACTGACTATATCTCCAGATTATGCCTATGGTGCCACTGGGCACCCAGGCATCATC
CCACCACATGCCACTCTCGTCTTCGATGTGGAGCTTCTAAAACTGGAAAAGCTTAGTGCTGGTGGTAGTG
CTGGTGGTGGAGTGCAGGTGGAAACCATCTCCCCAGGAGACGGGCGCACCTTCCCCAAGCGCGGCCAGAC
CTGCGTGGTGCACTACACCGGGATGCTTGAAGATGGAAAGAAATTTGATTCCTCCCGGGACAGAAACAAG
CCCTTTAAGTTTATGCTAGGCAAGCAGGAGGTGATCCGAGGCTGGGAAGAAGGGGTTGCCCAGATGAGTG
TGGGTCAGAGAGCCAAACTGACTATATCTCCAGATTATGCCTATGGTGCCACTGGGCACCCAGGCATCAT
CCCACCACATGCCACTCTCGTCTTCGATGTGGAGCTTCTAAAACTGGAAGAATTCAGTGCTGGTGGTAGT
GCTGGTGGTAGTGCTGGTGGTGGAGTGCAGGTGGAAACCATCTCCCCAGGAGACGGGCGCACCTTCCCCA
AGCGCGGCCAGACCTGCGTGGTGCACTACACCGGGATGCTTGAAGATGGAAAGAAATTTGATTCCTCCCG
GGACAGAAACAAGCCCTTTAAGTTTATGCTAGGCAAGCAGGAGGTGATCCGAGGCTGGGAAGAAGGGGTT
GCCCAGATGAGTGTGGGTCAGAGAGCCAAACTGACTATATCTCCAGATTATGCCTATGGTGCCACTGGGC
ACCCAGGCATCATCCCACCACATGCCACTCTCGTCTTCGATGTGGAGCTTCTAAAACTGGAAGTCGACAG
TGCTGGTGGTAGTGCTGGTGGTAGTGCTGGTGGTGGAGTGCAGGTGGAAACCATCTCCCCAGGAGACGGG
CGCACCTTCCCCAAGCGCGGCCAGACCTGCGTGGTGCACTACACCGGGATGCTTGAAGATGGAAAGAAAT
TTGATTCCTCCCGGGACAGAAACAAGCCCTTTAAGTTTATGCTAGGCAAGCAGGAGGTGATCCGAGGCTG
GGAAGAAGGGGTTGCCCAGATGAGTGTGGGTCAGAGAGCCAAACTGACTATATCTCCAGATTATGCCTAT
GGTGCCACTGGGCACCCAGGCATCATCCCACCACATGCCACTCTCGTCTTCGATGTGGAGCTTCTAAAAC
TGGAACCGCGGGCCCGGGATCCACCGGATCTAGATAACGCGGCCGCACTCGAGCACCACCACCACCACCA
CTGAGATCCGGCTGCTAACAAAGCCCGAAAGGAAGCTGAGTTGGCTGCTGCCACCGCTGAGCAATAACTA
GCATAACCCCTTGGGGCCTCTAAACGGGTCTTGAGGGGTTTTTTGCTGAAAGGAGGAACTATATCCGGAT
Features (pLannotate 1.2.2; 25 found; start..end, strand, type, name):
     12..467     +  rep_origin     f1 ori (sequence partly withheld): f1 bacteriophage origin of replication; arrow indicates direction of (+) strand synthesis
    494..551     +  promoter       AmpR promoter (fragment): bla
    560..1375    -  CDS            KanR: aminoglycoside phosphotransferase; aph(3')-Ia; confers resistance to kanamycin in bacteria or G418 (Geneticin®) in eukaryotes
   1497..2085    +  rep_origin     ori: high-copy-number ColE1/pMB1/pBR322/pUC origin of replication
   2271..2413    -  misc_feature   bom: basis of mobility region from pBR322
   2515..2706    -  CDS            rop: Rop protein, which maintains plasmids at low copy number; rop
   2723..3103    +  CDS            YPB1_ECOLX: Protein predicted: Swiss-Prot protein existence level 4. From Escherichia coli.
   3175..3466    -  CDS            TcR (fragment): tetracycline efflux protein; tet; confers resistance to tetracycline
   3481..3502    -  protein_bind   CAP binding site: CAP binding activates transcription in the presence of cAMP. E. coli catabolite activator protein
   3515..4597    -  CDS            lacI: lac repressor; lacI; The lac repressor binds to the lac operator to inhibit transcription in E. coli. This inhibition can be relieved by adding lactose or isopropyl-β-D-thiogalactopyranoside (IPTG).
   4598..4675    -  promoter       lacI promoter: lacI
   4683..4962    -  CDS            TcR (fragment): tetracycline efflux protein; tet; confers resistance to tetracycline
   4984..5002    +  promoter       T7 promoter: promoter for bacteriophage T7 RNA polymerase
   5003..5027    +  protein_bind   lac operator: The lac repressor binds to the lac operator to inhibit transcription in E. coli. This inhibition can be relieved by adding lactose or isopropyl-β-D-thiogalactopyranoside (IPTG). lac repressor encoded by lacI
   5042..5064    +  RBS            RBS: efficient ribosome binding site from bacteriophage T7 gene 10 (Olins and Rangwala, 1989)
   5077..5790    +  CDS            EYFP: EYFP is a basic (constitutively fluorescent) green/yellow fluorescent protein published in 1996, derived from Aequorea victoria. It is reported to be a very rapidly-maturing weak dimer with high acid sensitivity.
   5803..6123    +  CDS            DmrB: F36V mutant of FK506-binding protein FKBP12 binds synthetic ligands that do not bind wild-type FKBP
   6229..6549    +  CDS            DmrB: F36V mutant of FK506-binding protein FKBP12 binds synthetic ligands that do not bind wild-type FKBP
   6580..6900    +  CDS            DmrB: F36V mutant of FK506-binding protein FKBP12 binds synthetic ligands that do not bind wild-type FKBP
   6943..7263    +  CDS            DmrB: F36V mutant of FK506-binding protein FKBP12 binds synthetic ligands that do not bind wild-type FKBP
   7306..7626    +  CDS            DmrB: F36V mutant of FK506-binding protein FKBP12 binds synthetic ligands that do not bind wild-type FKBP
   7626..7648    +  misc_feature   MCS (fragment): multiple cloning site
   7675..7692    +  CDS            9xHis (fragment): 9xHis affinity tag
   7702..7751    +  CDS            SET1 (fragment): solubility-enhancement tag derived from T7 phage gene 10B
   7759..7806    +  terminator     T7 terminator: transcription terminator for bacteriophage T7 RNA polymerase
