>Addgene plasmid #103785 | YFP-FKBPx5-His | addgene full sequence | sequence record 199233 | Addgene NGS Result
TCCCTTATGCGACTCCTGCATTAGGAAGCAGCCCAGTAGTAGGTTGAGGCCGTTGAGCACCGCCGCCGCA
AGGAATGGTGCATGCAAGGAGATGGCGCCCAACAGTCCCCCGGCCACGGGGCCTGCCACCATACCCACGC
CGAAACAAGCGCTCATGAGCCCGAAGTGGCGAGCCCGATCTTCCCCATCGGTGATGTCGGCGATATAGGC
GCCAGCAACCGCACCTGTGGCGCCGGTGATGCCGGCCACGATGCGTCCGGCGTAGAGGATCGAGATCTCG
ATCCCGCGAAATTAATACGACTCACTATAGGGGAATTGTGAGCGGATAACAATTCCCCTCTAGAAATAAT
TTTGTTTAACTTTAAGAAGGAGATATACCATGGCAGTGAGCAAGGGCGAGGAGCTGTTCACCGGGGTGGT
GCCCATCCTGGTCGAGCTGGACGGCGACGTAAACGGCCACAAGTTCAGCGTGTCCGGCGAGGGCGAGGGC
GATGCCACCTACGGCAAGCTGACCCTGAAGTTCATCTGCACCACCGGCAAGCTGCCCGTGCCCTGGCCCA
CCCTCGTGACCACCTTCGGCTACGGCCTGCAGTGCTTCGCCCGCTACCCCGACCACATGAAGCAGCACGA
CTTCTTCAAGTCCGCCATGCCCGAAGGCTACGTCCAGGAGCGCACCATCTTCTTCAAGGACGACGGCAAC
TACAAGACCCGCGCCGAGGTGAAGTTCGAGGGCGACACCCTGGTGAACCGCATCGAGCTGAAGGGCATCG
ACTTCAAGGAGGACGGCAACATCCTGGGGCACAAGCTGGAGTACAACTACAACAGCCACAACGTCTATAT
CATGGCCGACAAGCAGAAGAACGGCATCAAGGTGAACTTCAAGATCCGCCACAACATCGAGGACGGCAGC
GTGCAGCTCGCCGACCACTACCAGCAGAACACCCCCATCGGCGACGGCCCCGTGCTGCTGCCCGACAACC
ACTACCTGAGCTACCAGTCCGCCCTGAGCAAAGACCCCAACGAGAAGCGCGATCACATGGTCCTGCTGGA
GTTCGTGACCGCCGCCGGGATCACTCTCGGCATGGACGAGCTGTACAAGAGTGCTGGTGGTGGAGTGCAG
GTGGAAACCATCTCCCCAGGAGACGGGCGCACCTTCCCCAAGCGCGGCCAGACCTGCGTGGTGCACTACA
CCGGGATGCTTGAAGATGGAAAGAAATTTGATTCCTCCCGGGACAGAAACAAGCCCTTTAAGTTTATGCT
AGGCAAGCAGGAGGTGATCCGAGGCTGGGAAGAAGGGGTTGCCCAGATGAGTGTGGGTCAGAGAGCCAAA
CTGACTATATCTCCAGATTATGCCTATGGTGCCACTGGGCACCCAGGCATCATCCCACCACATGCCACTC
TCGTCTTCGATGTGGAGCTTCTAAAACTGGAAAGTGCTGGTGGTAGTGCTGGTGGTAGTGCTGGTGGTAG
TGCTGGTGGTAGTGCTGGTGGTCCTCGAGCTAGTGCTGGTGGTAGTGCTGGTGGTAGTGCTGGTGGTGGA
GTGCAGGTGGAAACCATCTCCCCAGGAGACGGGCGCACCTTCCCCAAGCGCGGCCAGACCTGCGTGGTGC
ACTACACCGGGATGCTTGAAGATGGAAAGAAATTTGATTCCTCCCGGGACAGAAACAAGCCCTTTAAGTT
TATGCTAGGCAAGCAGGAGGTGATCCGAGGCTGGGAAGAAGGGGTTGCCCAGATGAGTGTGGGTCAGAGA
GCCAAACTGACTATATCTCCAGATTATGCCTATGGTGCCACTGGGCACCCAGGCATCATCCCACCACATG
CCACTCTCGTCTTCGATGTGGAGCTTCTAAAACTGGAAAAGCTTAGTGCTGGTGGTAGTGCTGGTGGTGG
AGTGCAGGTGGAAACCATCTCCCCAGGAGACGGGCGCACCTTCCCCAAGCGCGGCCAGACCTGCGTGGTG
CACTACACCGGGATGCTTGAAGATGGAAAGAAATTTGATTCCTCCCGGGACAGAAACAAGCCCTTTAAGT
TTATGCTAGGCAAGCAGGAGGTGATCCGAGGCTGGGAAGAAGGGGTTGCCCAGATGAGTGTGGGTCAGAG
AGCCAAACTGACTATATCTCCAGATTATGCCTATGGTGCCACTGGGCACCCAGGCATCATCCCACCACAT
GCCACTCTCGTCTTCGATGTGGAGCTTCTAAAACTGGAAGAATTCAGTGCTGGTGGTAGTGCTGGTGGTA
GTGCTGGTGGTGGAGTGCAGGTGGAAACCATCTCCCCAGGAGACGGGCGCACCTTCCCCAAGCGCGGCCA
GACCTGCGTGGTGCACTACACCGGGATGCTTGAAGATGGAAAGAAATTTGATTCCTCCCGGGACAGAAAC
AAGCCCTTTAAGTTTATGCTAGGCAAGCAGGAGGTGATCCGAGGCTGGGAAGAAGGGGTTGCCCAGATGA
GTGTGGGTCAGAGAGCCAAACTGACTATATCTCCAGATTATGCCTATGGTGCCACTGGGCACCCAGGCAT
CATCCCACCACATGCCACTCTCGTCTTCGATGTGGAGCTTCTAAAACTGGAAGTCGACAGTGCTGGTGGT
AGTGCTGGTGGTAGTGCTGGTGGTGGAGTGCAGGTGGAAACCATCTCCCCAGGAGACGGGCGCACCTTCC
CCAAGCGCGGCCAGACCTGCGTGGTGCACTACACCGGGATGCTTGAAGATGGAAAGAAATTTGATTCCTC
CCGGGACAGAAACAAGCCCTTTAAGTTTATGCTAGGCAAGCAGGAGGTGATCCGAGGCTGGGAAGAAGGG
GTTGCCCAGATGAGTGTGGGTCAGAGAGCCAAACTGACTATATCTCCAGATTATGCCTATGGTGCCACTG
GGCACCCAGGCATCATCCCACCACATGCCACTCTCGTCTTCGATGTGGAGCTTCTAAAACTGGAACCGCG
GGCCCGGGATCCACCGGATCTAGATAACGCGGCCGCACTCGAGCACCACCACCACCACCACTGAGATCCG
GCTGCTAACAAAGCCCGAAAGGAAGCTGAGTTGGCTGCTGCCACCGCTGAGCAATAACTAGCATAACCCC
TTGGGGCCTCTAAACGGGTCTTGAGGGGTTTTTTGCTGAAAGGAGGAACTATATCCGGATTGGCGAATGG
G
[124 nt withheld, positions 3152-3275]
C
[91 nt withheld, positions 3277-3367]
A
[49 nt withheld, positions 3369-3417]
CCTTTGACGTTGGAGTCCACGTTCTTT
[37 nt withheld, positions 3445-3481]
ACCCTATCTCGGTCTATTCTTTTGATTTATAAGGGATTTTGCCGATTTCGGCCTATTGGTTAAAAAATGA
GCTGATTTAACAAAAATTTAACGCGAATTTTAACAAAATATTAACGCTTACAATTTAGGTGGCACTTTTC
GGGGAAATGTGCGCGGAACCCCTATTTGTTTATTTTTCTAAATACATTCAAATATGTATCCGCTCATGAA
TTAATTCTTAGAAAAACTCATCGAGCATCAAATGAAACTGCAATTTATTCATATCAGGATTATCAATACC
ATATTTTTGAAAAAGCCGTTTCTGTAATGAAGGAGAAAACTCACCGAGGCAGTTCCATAGGATGGCAAGA
TCCTGGTATCGGTCTGCGATTCCGACTCGTCCAACATCAATACAACCTATTAATTTCCCCTCGTCAAAAA
TAAGGTTATCAAGTGAGAAATCACCATGAGTGACGACTGAATCCGGTGAGAATGGCAAAAGTTTATGCAT
TTCTTTCCAGACTTGTTCAACAGGCCAGCCATTACGCTCGTCATCAAAATCACTCGCATCAACCAAACCG
TTATTCATTCGTGATTGCGCCTGAGCGAGACGAAATACGCGATCGCTGTTAAAAGGACAATTACAAACAG
GAATCGAATGCAACCGGCGCAGGAACACTGCCAGCGCATCAACAATATTTTCACCTGAATCAGGATATTC
TTCTAATACCTGGAATGCTGTTTTCCCGGGGATCGCAGTGGTGAGTAACCATGCATCATCAGGAGTACGG
ATAAAATGCTTGATGGTCGGAAGAGGCATAAATTCCGTCAGCCAGTTTAGTCTGACCATCTCATCTGTAA
CATCATTGGCAACGCTACCTTTGCCATGTTTCAGAAACAACTCTGGCGCATCGGGCTTCCCATACAATCG
ATAGATTGTCGCACCTGATTGCCCGACATTATCGCGAGCCCATTTATACCCATATAAATCAGCATCCATG
TTGGAATTTAATCGCGGCCTAGAGCAAGACGTTTCCCGTTGAATATGGCTCATAACACCCCTTGTATTAC
TGTTTATGTAAGCAGACAGTTTTATTGTTCATGACCAAAATCCCTTAACGTGAGTTTTCGTTCCACTGAG
CGTCAGACCCCGTAGAAAAGATCAAAGGATCTTCTTGAGATCCTTTTTTTCTGCGCGTAATCTGCTGCTT
GCAAACAAAAAAACCACCGCTACCAGCGGTGGTTTGTTTGCCGGATCAAGAGCTACCAACTCTTTTTCCG
AAGGTAACTGGCTTCAGCAGAGCGCAGATACCAAATACTGTCCTTCTAGTGTAGCCGTAGTTAGGCCACC
ACTTCAAGAACTCTGTAGCACCGCCTACATACCTCGCTCTGCTAATCCTGTTACCAGTGGCTGCTGCCAG
TGGCGATAAGTCGTGTCTTACCGGGTTGGACTCAAGACGATAGTTACCGGATAAGGCGCAGCGGTCGGGC
TGAACGGGGGGTTCGTGCACACAGCCCAGCTTGGAGCGAACGACCTACACCGAACTGAGATACCTACAGC
GTGAGCTATGAGAAAGCGCCACGCTTCCCGAAGGGAGAAAGGCGGACAGGTATCCGGTAAGCGGCAGGGT
CGGAACAGGAGAGCGCACGAGGGAGCTTCCAGGGGGAAACGCCTGGTATCTTTATAGTCCTGTCGGGTTT
CGCCACCTCTGACTTGAGCGTCGATTTTTGTGATGCTCGTCAGGGGGGCGGAGCCTATGGAAAAACGCCA
GCAACGCGGCCTTTTTACGGTTCCTGGCCTTTTGCTGGCCTTTTGCTCACATGTTCTTTCCTGCGTTATC
CCCTGATTCTGTGGATAACCGTATTACCGCCTTTGAGTGAGCTGATACCGCTCGCCGCAGCCGAACGACC
GAGCGCAGCGAGTCAGTGAGCGAGGAAGCGGAAGAGCGCCTGATGCGGTATTTTCTCCTTACGCATCTGT
GCGGTATTTCACACCGCAATGGTGCACTCTCAGTACAATCTGCTCTGATGCCGCATAGTTAAGCCAGTAT
ACACTCCGCTATCGCTACGTGACTGGGTCATGGCTGCGCCCCGACACCCGCCAACACCCGCTGACGCGCC
CTGACGGGCTTGTCTGCTCCCGGCATCCGCTTACAGACAAGCTGTGACCGTCTCCGGGAGCTGCATGTGT
CAGAGGTTTTCACCGTCATCACCGAAACGCGCGAGGCAGCTGCGGTAAAGCTCATCAGCGTGGTCGTGAA
GCGATTCACAGATGTCTGCCTGTTCATCCGCGTCCAGCTCGTTGAGTTTCTCCAGAAGCGTTAATGTCTG
GCTTCTGATAAAGCGGGCCATGTTAAGGGCGGTTTTTTCCTGTTTGGTCACTGATGCCTCCGTGTAAGGG
GGATTTCTGTTCATGGGGGTAATGATACCGATGAAACGAGAGAGGATGCTCACGATACGGGTTACTGATG
ATGAACATGCCCGGTTACTGGAACGTTGTGAGGGTAAACAACTGGCGGTATGGATGCGGCGGGACCAGAG
AAAAATCACTCAGGGTCAATGCCAGCGCTTCGTTAATACAGATGTAGGTGTTCCACAGGGTAGCCAGCAG
CATCCTGCGATGCAGATCCGGAACATAATGGTGCAGGGCGCTGACTTCCGCGTTTCCAGACTTTACGAAA
CACGGAAACCGAAGACCATTCATGTTGTTGCTCAGGTCGCAGACGTTTTGCAGCAGCAGTCGCTTCACGT
TCGCTCGCGTATCGGTGATTCATTCTGCTAACCAGTAAGGCAACCCCGCCAGCCTAGCCGGGTCCTCAAC
GACAGGAGCACGATCATGCGCACCCGTGGGGCCGCCATGCCGGCGATAATGGCCTGCTTCTCGCCGAAAC
GTTTGGTGGCGGGACCAGTGACGAAGGCTTGAGCGAGGGCGTGCAAGATTCCGAATACCGCAAGCGACAG
GCCGATCATCGTCGCGCTCCAGCGAAAGCGGTCCTCGCCGAAAATGACCCAGAGCGCTGCCGGCACCTGT
CCTACGAGTTGCATGATAAAGAAGACAGTCATAAGTGCGGCGACGATAGTCATGCCCCGCGCCCACCGGA
AGGAGCTGACTGGGTTGAAGGCTCTCAAGGGCATCGGTCGAGATCCCGGTGCCTAATGAGTGAGCTAACT
TACATTAATTGCGTTGCGCTCACTGCCCGCTTTCCAGTCGGGAAACCTGTCGTGCCAGCTGCATTAATGA
ATCGGCCAACGCGCGGGGAGAGGCGGTTTGCGTATTGGGCGCCAGGGTGGTTTTTCTTTTCACCAGTGAG
ACGGGCAACAGCTGATTGCCCTTCACCGCCTGGCCCTGAGAGAGTTGCAGCAAGCGGTCCACGCTGGTTT
GCCCCAGCAGGCGAAAATCCTGTTTGATGGTGGTTAACGGCGGGATATAACATGAGCTGTCTTCGGTATC
GTCGTATCCCACTACCGAGATATCCGCACCAACGCGCAGCCCGGACTCGGTAATGGCGCGCATTGCGCCC
AGCGCCATCTGATCGTTGGCAACCAGCATCGCAGTGGGAACGATGCCCTCATTCAGCATTTGCATGGTTT
GTTGAAAACCGGACATGGCACTCCAGTCGCCTTCCCGTTCCGCTATCGGCTGAATTTGATTGCGAGTGAG
ATATTTATGCCAGCCAGCCAGACGCAGACGCGCCGAGACAGAACTTAATGGGCCCGCTAACAGCGCGATT
TGCTGGTGACCCAATGCGACCAGATGCTCCACGCCCAGTCGCGTACCGTCTTCATGGGAGAAAATAATAC
TGTTGATGGGTGTCTGGTCAGAGACATCAAGAAATAACGCCGGAACATTAGTGCAGGCAGCTTCCACAGC
AATGGCATCCTGGTCATCCAGCGGATAGTTAATGATCAGCCCACTGACGCGTTGCGCGAGAAGATTGTGC
ACCGCCGCTTTACAGGCTTCGACGCCGCTTCGTTCTACCATCGACACCACCACGCTGGCACCCAGTTGAT
CGGCGCGAGATTTAATCGCCGCGACAATTTGCGACGGCGCGTGCAGGGCCAGACTGGAGGTGGCAACGCC
AATCAGCAACGACTGTTTGCCCGCCAGTTGTTGTGCCACGCGGTTGGGAATGTAATTCAGCTCCGCCATC
GCCGCTTCCACTTTTTCCCGCGTTTTCGCAGAAACGTGGCTGGCCTGGTTCACCACGCGGGAAACGGTCT
GATAAGAGACACCGGCATACTCTGCGACATCGTATAACGTTACTGGTTTCACATTCACCACCCTGAATTG
ACTCTCTTCCGGGCGCTATCATGCCATACCGCGAAAGGTTTTGCGCCATTCGATGGTGTCCGGGATCTCG
ACGCTC
Features (pLannotate 1.2.2; 25 found; start..end, strand, type, name):
    293..311     +  promoter       T7 promoter: promoter for bacteriophage T7 RNA polymerase
    312..336     +  protein_bind   lac operator: The lac repressor binds to the lac operator to inhibit transcription in E. coli. This inhibition can be relieved by adding lactose or isopropyl-β-D-thiogalactopyranoside (IPTG). lac repressor encoded by lacI
    351..373     +  RBS            RBS: efficient ribosome binding site from bacteriophage T7 gene 10 (Olins and Rangwala, 1989)
    386..1099    +  CDS            EYFP: EYFP is a basic (constitutively fluorescent) green/yellow fluorescent protein published in 1996, derived from Aequorea victoria. It is reported to be a very rapidly-maturing weak dimer with high acid sensitivity.
   1112..1432    +  CDS            DmrB: F36V mutant of FK506-binding protein FKBP12 binds synthetic ligands that do not bind wild-type FKBP
   1538..1858    +  CDS            DmrB: F36V mutant of FK506-binding protein FKBP12 binds synthetic ligands that do not bind wild-type FKBP
   1889..2209    +  CDS            DmrB: F36V mutant of FK506-binding protein FKBP12 binds synthetic ligands that do not bind wild-type FKBP
   2252..2572    +  CDS            DmrB: F36V mutant of FK506-binding protein FKBP12 binds synthetic ligands that do not bind wild-type FKBP
   2615..2935    +  CDS            DmrB: F36V mutant of FK506-binding protein FKBP12 binds synthetic ligands that do not bind wild-type FKBP
   2935..2957    +  misc_feature   MCS (fragment): multiple cloning site
   2984..3001    +  CDS            9xHis (fragment): 9xHis affinity tag
   3011..3060    +  CDS            SET1 (fragment): solubility-enhancement tag derived from T7 phage gene 10B
   3068..3115    +  terminator     T7 terminator: transcription terminator for bacteriophage T7 RNA polymerase
   3152..3580    +  rep_origin     f1 ori (sequence partly withheld): f1 bacteriophage origin of replication; arrow indicates direction of (+) strand synthesis
   3633..3690    +  promoter       AmpR promoter (fragment): bla
   3699..4514    -  CDS            KanR: aminoglycoside phosphotransferase; aph(3')-Ia; confers resistance to kanamycin in bacteria or G418 (Geneticin®) in eukaryotes
   4636..5224    +  rep_origin     ori: high-copy-number ColE1/pMB1/pBR322/pUC origin of replication
   5410..5549    -  misc_feature   bom: basis of mobility region from pBR322
   5651..5842    -  CDS            rop: Rop protein, which maintains plasmids at low copy number; rop
   5859..6239    +  CDS            YPB1_ECOLX: Protein predicted: Swiss-Prot protein existence level 4. From Escherichia coli.
   6311..6602    -  CDS            TcR (fragment): tetracycline efflux protein; tet; confers resistance to tetracycline
   6617..6638    -  protein_bind   CAP binding site: CAP binding activates transcription in the presence of cAMP. E. coli catabolite activator protein
   6651..7733    -  CDS            lacI: lac repressor; lacI; The lac repressor binds to the lac operator to inhibit transcription in E. coli. This inhibition can be relieved by adding lactose or isopropyl-β-D-thiogalactopyranoside (IPTG).
   7734..7811    -  promoter       lacI promoter: lacI
   7819..271     -  CDS            TcR (fragment) (across the origin): tetracycline efflux protein; tet; confers resistance to tetracycline
