[The description below was written by a language model from this plasmid's Addgene catalogue record and pLannotate feature annotations shown in this document.]
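Description:
YFP-FKBPx5-His is a bacterial expression plasmid built on the pET28a backbone, made to produce a His-tagged component of the iPOLYMER system in E. coli for protein purification. It is about 7.8 kb and is selected with kanamycin through an aph(3')-Ia resistance gene. It replicates from a pBR322-type ColE1 origin accompanied by the bom site and the rop gene, and it also carries an f1 phage origin. Short fragments annotated as tetracycline resistance, an AmpR promoter piece and a predicted E. coli ORF appear to be backbone remnants picked up by automated annotation rather than functional parts.

The expression cassette uses a T7 promoter followed directly by a lac operator and the T7 gene 10 ribosome binding site. A plasmid-borne lacI gene supplies the repressor. Transcription therefore depends on a host that provides T7 RNA polymerase and is relieved by IPTG, and it ends at the T7 terminator. The synthetic open reading frame encodes EYFP at the N-terminus, then five tandem FKBP12-derived domains separated by short linkers, then a remnant of the multiple cloning site and a C-terminal histidine tag of six residues by its annotated length. The annotation tool labels the repeats as the F36V variant (DmrB), but the catalogue simply calls them FKBP, so the exact variant should be checked against the sequence. A small downstream "SET1" hit is probably vector sequence.

The multivalent, fluorescent FKBP array is suited to studies of multivalent interaction-driven hydrogel or granule formation, as the associated publication title suggests. The depositor and sequencing-derived records differ by only four nucleotides in length and show the same feature set in the same order.
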