Addgene plasmid #103785: YFP-FKBPx5-His
Purpose: expresses His-tagged iPOLYMER component in E. coli for protein purification
Depositing lab: Takanari Inoue. Depositing organization: Johns Hopkins University and School of Medicine. Publication: Intracellular production of hydrogels and synthetic RNA granules by multivalent molecular interactions. Nakamura H, Lee AA, Afshar AS, Watanabe S, Rho E, Razavi S, Suarez A, Lin YC, Tanigawa M, Huang B, DeRose R, Bobb D, Hong W, Gabelli SB, Goutsias J, Inoue T. Nat Mater. 2017 Nov 6. pii: nmat5006. doi: 10.1038/nmat5006. PubMed 29115293.
Backbone
  Vector backbone: pET28a
  Backbone manufacturer: Novagen
  Backbone size w/o insert (bp): 5369
  Total vector size (bp): 7831
  Vector type: Bacterial Expression
Growth in bacteria
  Bacterial resistance: Kanamycin, 50 μg/mL
  Growth temperature: 37°C
  Growth strain: DH5alpha
  Copy number: Unknown
Gene/Insert
  Gene/Insert name: YFP-FKBPx5-His
  Species: Synthetic
  Promoter: T7
  Tag / fusion protein: EYFP, His-tag
  Cloning method: Restriction Enzyme; 5′ cloning site PstI (not destroyed); 3′ cloning site EcoRi (not destroyed)
  Sequencing primers: 5′ TAATACGACTCACTATAGGG
Terms and licenses: Academic/Nonprofit Terms; Industry Terms: Not Available to Industry
How to cite: YFP-FKBPx5-His was a gift from Takanari Inoue (Addgene plasmid # 103785 ; http://n2t.net/addgene:103785 ; RRID:Addgene_103785)
